Addgene plasmid #199589: pX330_EZH2gRNA17
Purpose: Contains guide RNA to 3' end of mouse EZH2 gene
Depositing lab: Mauro Calabrese. Depositing organization: University of North Carolina at Chapel Hill. Publication: A monoclonal antibody raised against human EZH2 cross-reacts with the RNA-binding protein SAFB. Cherney RE, Mills CA, Herring LE, Braceros AK, Calabrese JM. bioRxiv. 2023 Apr 3:2023.04.03.535391. doi: 10.1101/2023.04.03.535391. Preprint. PubMed 37066147.
Backbone
  Vector backbone: pX330 (Addgene#42230)
  Backbone manufacturer: Addgene #42230
  Backbone size w/o insert (bp): 8488
  Total vector size (bp): 8508
  Vector type: Mammalian Expression, Bacterial Expression, Mouse Targeting, CRISPR
Growth in bacteria
  Bacterial resistance: Ampicillin, 100 μg/mL
  Growth temperature: 37°C
  Growth strain: DH5alpha
  Copy number: Unknown
Gene/Insert
  Gene/Insert name: EZH2
  gRNA/shRNA sequence: tacgcatagattaagcccca
  Species: M. musculus (mouse)
  Entrez Gene: Ezh2 (a.k.a. Enx-1, Enx1h, KMT6, mKIAA4065)
  Cloning method: Restriction Enzyme; 5′ cloning site BbsI (destroyed during cloning); 3′ cloning site BbsI (destroyed during cloning)
  Sequencing primers: 5′ actatcatatgcttaccgtaac
Terms and licenses: Academic/Nonprofit Terms; Industry Terms: Not Available to Industry
How to cite: pX330_EZH2gRNA17 was a gift from Mauro Calabrese (Addgene plasmid # 199589 ; http://n2t.net/addgene:199589 ; RRID:Addgene_199589)
