[The description below was written by a language model from this plasmid's Addgene catalogue record and pLannotate feature annotations shown in this document.]
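Description:
pX330_EZH2gRNA17 is an all-in-one CRISPR/Cas9 plasmid built on the pX330 backbone. It carries a single guide RNA directed against the 3′ end of the mouse Ezh2 gene. The 20-nt spacer was inserted between the two BbsI sites of pX330, which were destroyed in the process, bringing the plasmid to 8,508 bp. The spacer sits between a human U6 RNA polymerase III promoter and the Streptococcus pyogenes gRNA scaffold, so a complete chimeric guide is transcribed in transfected mammalian cells. A short additional scaffold fragment is annotated just downstream of the full scaffold.

The second expression unit supplies the nuclease. A CMV enhancer, chicken β-actin promoter and hybrid CBA/MVM intron drive S. pyogenes Cas9. The annotation software splits Cas9 into N- and C-terminal portions, but these are contiguous and form one continuous coding region. It is followed by a C-terminal nucleoplasmin bipartite nuclear localization signal and a bovine growth hormone polyadenylation signal. The gap between the intron and the annotated start of Cas9 is unannotated, so any N-terminal tag or NLS there is not documented in the feature table. A single AAV2 ITR is annotated downstream of the poly(A) signal. With only one repeat annotated, the table does not indicate a packageable AAV genome.

The plasmid is propagated in E. coli through a high-copy ColE1/pUC-type origin with ampicillin selection (β-lactamase under its own promoter), and it also carries an f1 phage origin. The record states only that the guide targets the 3′ end of mouse Ezh2. That position would suit cutting near the end of the gene, for example to support C-terminal modification, but the precise application is not specified.
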