Features (pLannotate 1.2.2; 18 found; start..end, strand, type, name):
      1..241     +  promoter       U6 promoter: RNA polymerase III promoter for human U6 snRNA
    271..346     +  misc_RNA       gRNA scaffold: guide RNA scaffold for the Streptococcus pyogenes CRISPR/Cas9 system
    353..396     +  misc_RNA       gRNA scaffold (fragment): guide RNA scaffold for the Streptococcus pyogenes CRISPR/Cas9 system
    443..728     +  enhancer       CMV enhancer: human cytomegalovirus immediate early enhancer; contains an 18-bp deletion relative to the standard CMV enhancer
    730..1007    +  promoter       chicken β-actin promoter: No description available
   1008..1235    +  intron         hybrid intron: hybrid between chicken β-actin (CBA) and minute virus of mice (MMV) introns (Gray et al., 2011)
   1373..2974    +  CDS            Cas9(N): N-terminal portion of Streptococcus pyogenes Cas9 (Zetsche et al., 2015)
   2975..5473    +  CDS            Cas9(C): C-terminal portion of Streptococcus pyogenes Cas9 (Zetsche et al., 2015)
   5474..5521    +  CDS            nucleoplasmin NLS: bipartite nuclear localization signal from nucleoplasmin
   5555..5666    +  polyA_signal   bGH poly(A) signal: bovine growth hormone polyadenylation signal
   5771..5911    +  repeat_region  AAV2 ITR: inverted terminal repeat of adeno-associated virus serotype 2 inverted
   5916..5967    -  misc_feature   bom (fragment): basis of mobility region from pBR322
   5986..6441    +  rep_origin     f1 ori (sequence partly withheld): f1 bacteriophage origin of replication; arrow indicates direction of (+) strand synthesis
   6442..6491    -  misc_feature   bom (fragment): basis of mobility region from pBR322
   6593..6628    -  CDS            rop (fragment): Rop protein, which maintains plasmids at low copy number; rop
   6723..6827    +  promoter       AmpR promoter: bla
   6828..7688    +  CDS            AmpR: β-lactamase; bla; confers resistance to ampicillin, carbenicillin, and related antibiotics
   7859..8447    +  rep_origin     ori: high-copy-number ColE1/pMB1/pBR322/pUC origin of replication
>Addgene plasmid #199589 | pX330_EZH2gRNA17 | addgene full sequence | sequence record 392339 | Addgene NGS Result
GAGGGCCTATTTCCCATGATTCCTTCATATTTGCATATACGATACAAGGCTGTTAGAGAGATAATTGGAA
TTAATTTGACTGTAAACACAAAGATATTAGTACAAAATACGTGACGTAGAAAGTAATAATTTCTTGGGTA
GTTTGCAGTTTTAAAATTATGTTTTAAAATGGACTATCATATGCTTACCGTAACTTGAAAGTATTTCGAT
TTCTTGGCTTTATATATCTTGTGGAAAGGACGAAACACCGTACGCATAGATTAAGCCCCAGTTTTAGAGC
TAGAAATAGCAAGTTAAAATAAGGCTAGTCCGTTATCAACTTGAAAAAGTGGCACCGAGTCGGTGCTTTT
TTGTTTTAGAGCTAGAAATAGCAAGTTAAAATAAGGCTAGTCCGTTTTTAGCGCGTGCGCCAATTCTGCA
GACAAATGGCTCTAGAGGTACCCGTTACATAACTTACGGTAAATGGCCCGCCTGGCTGACCGCCCAACGA
CCCCCGCCCATTGACGTCAATAGTAACGCCAATAGGGACTTTCCATTGACGTCAATGGGTGGAGTATTTA
CGGTAAACTGCCCACTTGGCAGTACATCAAGTGTATCATATGCCAAGTACGCCCCCTATTGACGTCAATG
ACGGTAAATGGCCCGCCTGGCATTGTGCCCAGTACATGACCTTATGGGACTTTCCTACTTGGCAGTACAT
CTACGTATTAGTCATCGCTATTACCATGGTCGAGGTGAGCCCCACGTTCTGCTTCACTCTCCCCATCTCC
CCCCCCTCCCCACCCCCAATTTTGTATTTATTTATTTTTTAATTATTTTGTGCAGCGATGGGGGCGGGGG
GGGGGGGGGGGCGCGCGCCAGGCGGGGCGGGGCGGGGCGAGGGGCGGGGCGGGGCGAGGCGGAGAGGTGC
GGCGGCAGCCAATCAGAGCGGCGCGCTCCGAAAGTTTCCTTTTATGGCGAGGCGGCGGCGGCGGCGGCCC
TATAAAAAGCGAAGCGCGCGGCGGGCGGGAGTCGCTGCGCGCTGCCTTCGCCCCGTGCCCCGCTCCGCCG
CCGCCTCGCGCCGCCCGCCCCGGCTCTGACTGACCGCGTTACTCCCACAGGTGAGCGGGCGGGACGGCCC
TTCTCCTCCGGGCTGTAATTAGCTGAGCAAGAGGTAAGGGTTTAAGGGATGGTTGGTTGGTGGGGTATTA
ATGTTTAATTACCTGGAGCACCTGCCTGAAATCACTTTTTTTCAGGTTGGACCGGTGCCACCATGGACTA
TAAGGACCACGACGGAGACTACAAGGATCATGATATTGATTACAAAGACGATGACGATAAGATGGCCCCA
AAGAAGAAGCGGAAGGTCGGTATCCACGGAGTCCCAGCAGCCGACAAGAAGTACAGCATCGGCCTGGACA
TCGGCACCAACTCTGTGGGCTGGGCCGTGATCACCGACGAGTACAAGGTGCCCAGCAAGAAATTCAAGGT
GCTGGGCAACACCGACCGGCACAGCATCAAGAAGAACCTGATCGGAGCCCTGCTGTTCGACAGCGGCGAA
ACAGCCGAGGCCACCCGGCTGAAGAGAACCGCCAGAAGAAGATACACCAGACGGAAGAACCGGATCTGCT
ATCTGCAAGAGATCTTCAGCAACGAGATGGCCAAGGTGGACGACAGCTTCTTCCACAGACTGGAAGAGTC
CTTCCTGGTGGAAGAGGATAAGAAGCACGAGCGGCACCCCATCTTCGGCAACATCGTGGACGAGGTGGCC
TACCACGAGAAGTACCCCACCATCTACCACCTGAGAAAGAAACTGGTGGACAGCACCGACAAGGCCGACC
TGCGGCTGATCTATCTGGCCCTGGCCCACATGATCAAGTTCCGGGGCCACTTCCTGATCGAGGGCGACCT
GAACCCCGACAACAGCGACGTGGACAAGCTGTTCATCCAGCTGGTGCAGACCTACAACCAGCTGTTCGAG
GAAAACCCCATCAACGCCAGCGGCGTGGACGCCAAGGCCATCCTGTCTGCCAGACTGAGCAAGAGCAGAC
GGCTGGAAAATCTGATCGCCCAGCTGCCCGGCGAGAAGAAGAATGGCCTGTTCGGAAACCTGATTGCCCT
GAGCCTGGGCCTGACCCCCAACTTCAAGAGCAACTTCGACCTGGCCGAGGATGCCAAACTGCAGCTGAGC
AAGGACACCTACGACGACGACCTGGACAACCTGCTGGCCCAGATCGGCGACCAGTACGCCGACCTGTTTC
TGGCCGCCAAGAACCTGTCCGACGCCATCCTGCTGAGCGACATCCTGAGAGTGAACACCGAGATCACCAA
GGCCCCCCTGAGCGCCTCTATGATCAAGAGATACGACGAGCACCACCAGGACCTGACCCTGCTGAAAGCT
CTCGTGCGGCAGCAGCTGCCTGAGAAGTACAAAGAGATTTTCTTCGACCAGAGCAAGAACGGCTACGCCG
GCTACATTGACGGCGGAGCCAGCCAGGAAGAGTTCTACAAGTTCATCAAGCCCATCCTGGAAAAGATGGA
CGGCACCGAGGAACTGCTCGTGAAGCTGAACAGAGAGGACCTGCTGCGGAAGCAGCGGACCTTCGACAAC
GGCAGCATCCCCCACCAGATCCACCTGGGAGAGCTGCACGCCATTCTGCGGCGGCAGGAAGATTTTTACC
CATTCCTGAAGGACAACCGGGAAAAGATCGAGAAGATCCTGACCTTCCGCATCCCCTACTACGTGGGCCC
TCTGGCCAGGGGAAACAGCAGATTCGCCTGGATGACCAGAAAGAGCGAGGAAACCATCACCCCCTGGAAC
TTCGAGGAAGTGGTGGACAAGGGCGCTTCCGCCCAGAGCTTCATCGAGCGGATGACCAACTTCGATAAGA
ACCTGCCCAACGAGAAGGTGCTGCCCAAGCACAGCCTGCTGTACGAGTACTTCACCGTGTATAACGAGCT
GACCAAAGTGAAATACGTGACCGAGGGAATGAGAAAGCCCGCCTTCCTGAGCGGCGAGCAGAAAAAGGCC
ATCGTGGACCTGCTGTTCAAGACCAACCGGAAAGTGACCGTGAAGCAGCTGAAAGAGGACTACTTCAAGA
AAATCGAGTGCTTCGACTCCGTGGAAATCTCCGGCGTGGAAGATCGGTTCAACGCCTCCCTGGGCACATA
CCACGATCTGCTGAAAATTATCAAGGACAAGGACTTCCTGGACAATGAGGAAAACGAGGACATTCTGGAA
GATATCGTGCTGACCCTGACACTGTTTGAGGACAGAGAGATGATCGAGGAACGGCTGAAAACCTATGCCC
ACCTGTTCGACGACAAAGTGATGAAGCAGCTGAAGCGGCGGAGATACACCGGCTGGGGCAGGCTGAGCCG
GAAGCTGATCAACGGCATCCGGGACAAGCAGTCCGGCAAGACAATCCTGGATTTCCTGAAGTCCGACGGC
TTCGCCAACAGAAACTTCATGCAGCTGATCCACGACGACAGCCTGACCTTTAAAGAGGACATCCAGAAAG
CCCAGGTGTCCGGCCAGGGCGATAGCCTGCACGAGCACATTGCCAATCTGGCCGGCAGCCCCGCCATTAA
GAAGGGCATCCTGCAGACAGTGAAGGTGGTGGACGAGCTCGTGAAAGTGATGGGCCGGCACAAGCCCGAG
AACATCGTGATCGAAATGGCCAGAGAGAACCAGACCACCCAGAAGGGACAGAAGAACAGCCGCGAGAGAA
TGAAGCGGATCGAAGAGGGCATCAAAGAGCTGGGCAGCCAGATCCTGAAAGAACACCCCGTGGAAAACAC
CCAGCTGCAGAACGAGAAGCTGTACCTGTACTACCTGCAGAATGGGCGGGATATGTACGTGGACCAGGAA
CTGGACATCAACCGGCTGTCCGACTACGATGTGGACCATATCGTGCCTCAGAGCTTTCTGAAGGACGACT
CCATCGACAACAAGGTGCTGACCAGAAGCGACAAGAACCGGGGCAAGAGCGACAACGTGCCCTCCGAAGA
GGTCGTGAAGAAGATGAAGAACTACTGGCGGCAGCTGCTGAACGCCAAGCTGATTACCCAGAGAAAGTTC
GACAATCTGACCAAGGCCGAGAGAGGCGGCCTGAGCGAACTGGATAAGGCCGGCTTCATCAAGAGACAGC
TGGTGGAAACCCGGCAGATCACAAAGCACGTGGCACAGATCCTGGACTCCCGGATGAACACTAAGTACGA
CGAGAATGACAAGCTGATCCGGGAAGTGAAAGTGATCACCCTGAAGTCCAAGCTGGTGTCCGATTTCCGG
AAGGATTTCCAGTTTTACAAAGTGCGCGAGATCAACAACTACCACCACGCCCACGACGCCTACCTGAACG
CCGTCGTGGGAACCGCCCTGATCAAAAAGTACCCTAAGCTGGAAAGCGAGTTCGTGTACGGCGACTACAA
GGTGTACGACGTGCGGAAGATGATCGCCAAGAGCGAGCAGGAAATCGGCAAGGCTACCGCCAAGTACTTC
TTCTACAGCAACATCATGAACTTTTTCAAGACCGAGATTACCCTGGCCAACGGCGAGATCCGGAAGCGGC
CTCTGATCGAGACAAACGGCGAAACCGGGGAGATCGTGTGGGATAAGGGCCGGGATTTTGCCACCGTGCG
GAAAGTGCTGAGCATGCCCCAAGTGAATATCGTGAAAAAGACCGAGGTGCAGACAGGCGGCTTCAGCAAA
GAGTCTATCCTGCCCAAGAGGAACAGCGATAAGCTGATCGCCAGAAAGAAGGACTGGGACCCTAAGAAGT
ACGGCGGCTTCGACAGCCCCACCGTGGCCTATTCTGTGCTGGTGGTGGCCAAAGTGGAAAAGGGCAAGTC
CAAGAAACTGAAGAGTGTGAAAGAGCTGCTGGGGATCACCATCATGGAAAGAAGCAGCTTCGAGAAGAAT
CCCATCGACTTTCTGGAAGCCAAGGGCTACAAAGAAGTGAAAAAGGACCTGATCATCAAGCTGCCTAAGT
ACTCCCTGTTCGAGCTGGAAAACGGCCGGAAGAGAATGCTGGCCTCTGCCGGCGAACTGCAGAAGGGAAA
CGAACTGGCCCTGCCCTCCAAATATGTGAACTTCCTGTACCTGGCCAGCCACTATGAGAAGCTGAAGGGC
TCCCCCGAGGATAATGAGCAGAAACAGCTGTTTGTGGAACAGCACAAGCACTACCTGGACGAGATCATCG
AGCAGATCAGCGAGTTCTCCAAGAGAGTGATCCTGGCCGACGCTAATCTGGACAAAGTGCTGTCCGCCTA
CAACAAGCACCGGGATAAGCCCATCAGAGAGCAGGCCGAGAATATCATCCACCTGTTTACCCTGACCAAT
CTGGGAGCCCCTGCCGCCTTCAAGTACTTTGACACCACCATCGACCGGAAGAGGTACACCAGCACCAAAG
AGGTGCTGGACGCCACCCTGATCCACCAGAGCATCACCGGCCTGTACGAGACACGGATCGACCTGTCTCA
GCTGGGAGGCGACAAAAGGCCGGCGGCCACGAAAAAGGCCGGCCAGGCAAAAAAGAAAAAGTAAGAATTC
CTAGAGCTCGCTGATCAGCCTCGACTGTGCCTTCTAGTTGCCAGCCATCTGTTGTTTGCCCCTCCCCCGT
GCCTTCCTTGACCCTGGAAGGTGCCACTCCCACTGTCCTTTCCTAATAAAATGAGGAAATTGCATCGCAT
TGTCTGAGTAGGTGTCATTCTATTCTGGGGGGTGGGGTGGGGCAGGACAGCAAGGGGGAGGATTGGGAAG
AGAATAGCAGGCATGCTGGGGAGCGGCCGCAGGAACCCCTAGTGATGGAGTTGGCCACTCCCTCTCTGCG
CGCTCGCTCGCTCACTGAGGCCGGGCGACCAAAGGTCGCCCGACGCCCGGGCTTTGCCCGGGCGGCCTCA
GTGAGCGAGCGAGCGCGCAGCTGCCTGCAGGGGCGCCTGATGCGGTATTTTCTCCTTACGCATCTGTGCG
GTATTTCACACCGCATA
[95 nt withheld, positions 5968-6062]
T
[46 nt withheld, positions 6064-6109]
C
[141 nt withheld, positions 6111-6251]
CCTTTGACGTTGGAGTCCACGTTCTTT
[37 nt withheld, positions 6279-6315]
ACTCTATCTCGGGCTATTCTTTTGATTTATAAGGGATTTTGCCGATTTCGGTCTATTGGTTAAAAAATGA
GCTGATTTAACAAAAATTTAACGCGAATTTTAACAAAATATTAACGTTTACAATTTTATGGTGCACTCTC
AGTACAATCTGCTCTGATGCCGCATAGTTAAGCCAGCCCCGACACCCGCCAACACCCGCTGACGCGCCCT
GACGGGCTTGTCTGCTCCCGGCATCCGCTTACAGACAAGCTGTGACCGTCTCCGGGAGCTGCATGTGTCA
GAGGTTTTCACCGTCATCACCGAAACGCGCGAGACGAAAGGGCCTCGTGATACGCCTATTTTTATAGGTT
AATGTCATGATAATAATGGTTTCTTAGACGTCAGGTGGCACTTTTCGGGGAAATGTGCGCGGAACCCCTA
TTTGTTTATTTTTCTAAATACATTCAAATATGTATCCGCTCATGAGACAATAACCCTGATAAATGCTTCA
ATAATATTGAAAAAGGAAGAGTATGAGTATTCAACATTTCCGTGTCGCCCTTATTCCCTTTTTTGCGGCA
TTTTGCCTTCCTGTTTTTGCTCACCCAGAAACGCTGGTGAAAGTAAAAGATGCTGAAGATCAGTTGGGTG
CACGAGTGGGTTACATCGAACTGGATCTCAACAGCGGTAAGATCCTTGAGAGTTTTCGCCCCGAAGAACG
TTTTCCAATGATGAGCACTTTTAAAGTTCTGCTATGTGGCGCGGTATTATCCCGTATTGACGCCGGGCAA
GAGCAACTCGGTCGCCGCATACACTATTCTCAGAATGACTTGGTTGAGTACTCACCAGTCACAGAAAAGC
ATCTTACGGATGGCATGACAGTAAGAGAATTATGCAGTGCTGCCATAACCATGAGTGATAACACTGCGGC
CAACTTACTTCTGACAACGATCGGAGGACCGAAGGAGCTAACCGCTTTTTTGCACAACATGGGGGATCAT
GTAACTCGCCTTGATCGTTGGGAACCGGAGCTGAATGAAGCCATACCAAACGACGAGCGTGACACCACGA
TGCCTGTAGCAATGGCAACAACGTTGCGCAAACTATTAACTGGCGAACTACTTACTCTAGCTTCCCGGCA
ACAATTAATAGACTGGATGGAGGCGGATAAAGTTGCAGGACCACTTCTGCGCTCGGCCCTTCCGGCTGGC
TGGTTTATTGCTGATAAATCTGGAGCCGGTGAGCGTGGAAGCCGCGGTATCATTGCAGCACTGGGGCCAG
ATGGTAAGCCCTCCCGTATCGTAGTTATCTACACGACGGGGAGTCAGGCAACTATGGATGAACGAAATAG
ACAGATCGCTGAGATAGGTGCCTCACTGATTAAGCATTGGTAACTGTCAGACCAAGTTTACTCATATATA
CTTTAGATTGATTTAAAACTTCATTTTTAATTTAAAAGGATCTAGGTGAAGATCCTTTTTGATAATCTCA
TGACCAAAATCCCTTAACGTGAGTTTTCGTTCCACTGAGCGTCAGACCCCGTAGAAAAGATCAAAGGATC
TTCTTGAGATCCTTTTTTTCTGCGCGTAATCTGCTGCTTGCAAACAAAAAAACCACCGCTACCAGCGGTG
GTTTGTTTGCCGGATCAAGAGCTACCAACTCTTTTTCCGAAGGTAACTGGCTTCAGCAGAGCGCAGATAC
CAAATACTGTTCTTCTAGTGTAGCCGTAGTTAGGCCACCACTTCAAGAACTCTGTAGCACCGCCTACATA
CCTCGCTCTGCTAATCCTGTTACCAGTGGCTGCTGCCAGTGGCGATAAGTCGTGTCTTACCGGGTTGGAC
TCAAGACGATAGTTACCGGATAAGGCGCAGCGGTCGGGCTGAACGGGGGGTTCGTGCACACAGCCCAGCT
TGGAGCGAACGACCTACACCGAACTGAGATACCTACAGCGTGAGCTATGAGAAAGCGCCACGCTTCCCGA
AGGGAGAAAGGCGGACAGGTATCCGGTAAGCGGCAGGGTCGGAACAGGAGAGCGCACGAGGGAGCTTCCA
GGGGGAAACGCCTGGTATCTTTATAGTCCTGTCGGGTTTCGCCACCTCTGACTTGAGCGTCGATTTTTGT
GATGCTCGTCAGGGGGGCGGAGCCTATGGAAAAACGCCAGCAACGCGGCCTTTTTACGGTTCCTGGCCTT
TTGCTGGCCTTTTGCTCACATGT
